Addgene plasmid #217680: HA-MBP-TEVpCS-ADGRA3 CTF-FLAG
Purpose: Mammalian expression of Adhesion G Protein-Coupled Receptor transmembrane domains
Depositing lab: Stephen Blacklow. Depositing organization: Harvard Medical School. Publication: Heterogeneity of tethered agonist signaling in adhesion G protein-coupled receptors. Dates AN, Jones DTD, Smith JS, Skiba MA, Rich MF, Burruss MM, Kruse AC, Blacklow SC. Cell Chem Biol. 2024 Aug 15;31(8):1542-1553.e4. doi: 10.1016/j.chembiol.2024.03.004. Epub 2024 Apr 11. PubMed 38608683.
Backbone
  Vector backbone: pFuse-hIgG1-Fc2
  Backbone manufacturer: Invitrogen
  Vector type: Mammalian Expression
Growth in bacteria
  Bacterial resistance: Bleocin (Zeocin), 50 μg/mL
  Growth temperature: 37°C
  Growth strain: DH5alpha
  Copy number: High Copy
Gene/Insert
  Gene/Insert name: ADGRA3 (alt name: GPR125)
  Species: H. sapiens (human)
  Mutation: Deletion of residues 1-737
  Entrez Gene: ADGRA3 (a.k.a. GPR125, PGR21, TEM5L)
  Tag / fusion protein: HA (N terminal on insert); FLAG (C terminal on insert)
  Cloning method: Gibson Cloning
Terms and licenses: Academic/Nonprofit Terms; Industry Terms: Not Available to Industry
Depositor comments: Please visit https://www.biorxiv.org/content/10.1101/2022.07.14.500097v2 for bioRxiv preprint.
How to cite: HA-MBP-TEVpCS-ADGRA3 CTF-FLAG was a gift from Stephen Blacklow (Addgene plasmid # 217680 ; http://n2t.net/addgene:217680 ; RRID:Addgene_217680)
