[The description below was written by a language model from this plasmid's Addgene catalogue record and pLannotate feature annotations shown in this document.]
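Description:
HA-MBP-TEVpCS-ADGRA3 CTF-FLAG is a mammalian expression plasmid of about 7.1 kb, built by Gibson cloning in the pFuse-hIgG1-Fc2 backbone. It expresses an engineered form of the human adhesion G protein-coupled receptor ADGRA3 (GPR125). It replicates in E. coli at high copy from a ColE1/pUC-type origin. Selection is with Zeocin (bleomycin family) through the Sh ble gene, which lies downstream of both a bacterial EM7 promoter and a CMV enhancer/promoter and ends in a β-globin poly(A). This arrangement allows the same marker to work in bacteria and in mammalian cells.

The expression cassette is driven by the composite promoter typical of this backbone, an EF-1α core promoter joined to a truncated HTLV-1 5' LTR segment. The open reading frame starts with the human IL-2 signal sequence, which directs the protein into the secretory pathway. An HA epitope follows, then E. coli maltose-binding protein (malE). By the construct name, a TEV protease cleavage site comes next, although it is not annotated separately. The receptor portion lacks residues 1-737, leaving the C-terminal fragment that contains the transmembrane domain, and it carries a C-terminal FLAG tag according to the catalogue fields. A human IgG1 Fc segment from the backbone is still annotated downstream of the insert. It is presumably not translated if the FLAG tag is followed by a stop codon, but the record does not confirm this.

The stated purpose is mammalian expression of adhesion GPCR transmembrane domains. The design suggests that TEV cleavage removes the HA-MBP cap to expose the native N-terminus of the fragment, which fits the associated study of tethered agonist signalling. The HA and FLAG tags would allow detection of the protein.
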