Features (pLannotate 1.2.2; 17 found; start..end, strand, type, name):
     49..260     +  promoter       EF-1α core promoter: core promoter for human elongation factor EF-1α
    273..541     +  LTR            5' LTR (truncated): truncated 5' long terminal repeat (LTR) from human T-cell leukemia virus (HTLV) type 1
    591..650     +  sig_peptide    IL-2 signal sequence: human interleukin-2 signal sequence
    651..677     +  CDS            3xHA (fragment): three tandem HA epitope tags
    681..1781    +  CDS            malE (fragment): MALE_ECO57 - Experimental evidence at protein level: Swiss-Prot protein existence level 1. Part of the ABC transporter complex MalEFGK involved in maltose/maltodextrin import. Binds maltose and higher maltodextrins. From Escherichia coli O157:H7.
   1779..3554    +  CDS            ADGRA3 (fragment): AGRA3_HUMAN - Also known as GPR125. Experimental evidence at protein level: Swiss-Prot protein existence level 1. Orphan receptor that may have a role in planar cell polarity pathway. From Homo sapiens (Human).
   3594..4274    +  CDS            IGHG1 (fragment): IGHG1_HUMAN - Experimental evidence at protein level: Swiss-Prot protein existence level 1. Constant region of immunoglobulin heavy chains. Immunoglobulins, also known as antibodies, are membrane-bound or secreted glycoproteins produced by B lymphocytes. In the recognition phase of humoral immunity, the membrane-bound immunoglobulins serve as receptors which, upon binding of a specific antigen, trigger the clonal expansion and differentiation of B lymphocytes into immunoglobulins- secreting plasma cells. Secreted immunoglobulins mediate the effector phase of humoral immunity, which results in
   4299..4420    -  polyA_signal   SV40 poly(A) signal: SV40 polyadenylation signal
   4443..4514    -  CDS            large T antigen (fragment): large T antigen from SV40 (simian virus 40)
   4524..4918    -  polyA_signal   β-globin poly(A): human β-globin polyadenylation signal
   4935..5306    -  CDS            ble: BLE_STRHI - Experimental evidence at protein level: Swiss-Prot protein existence level 1. Binding protein with a strong affinity to the bleomycin family of antibiotics. From Streptoalloteichus hindustanus.
   5368..5411    -  promoter       EM7 promoter (fragment): synthetic bacterial promoter&nbsp
   5798..5897    -  promoter       CMV promoter (fragment): human cytomegalovirus (CMV) immediate early promoter
   5899..6202    -  enhancer       CMV enhancer: human cytomegalovirus immediate early enhancer
   6282..6870    -  rep_origin     ori: high-copy-number ColE1/pMB1/pBR322/pUC origin of replication
   6978..7026    +  polyA_signal   poly(A) signal: synthetic polyadenylation signal
   7037..12      +  misc_feature   pause site (across the origin): RNA polymerase II transcriptional pause signal from the human α2 globin gene
>Addgene plasmid #217680 | HA-MBP-TEVpCS-ADGRA3 CTF-FLAG | addgene full sequence | sequence record 430131 | Addgene NGS Result
GAACATTTCTCTATCGAAGGATCTGCGATCGCTCCGGTGCCCGTCAGTGGGCAGAGCGCACATCGCCCAC
AGTCCCCGAGAAGTTGGGGGGAGGGGTCGGCAATTGAACGGGTGCCTAGAGAAGGTGGCGCGGGGTAAAC
TGGGAAAGTGATGTCGTGTACTGGCTCCGCCTTTTTCCCGAGGGTGGGGGAGAACCGTATATAAGTGCAG
TAGTCGCCGTGAACGTTCTTTTTCGCAACGGGTTTGCCGCCAGAACACAGCTGAAGCTTCGAGGGGCTCG
CATCTCTCCTTCACGCGCCCGCCGCCCTACCTGAGGCCGCCATCCACGCCGGTTGAGTCGCGTTCTGCCG
CCTCCCGCCTGTGGTGCCTCCTGAACTGCGTCCGCCGTCTAGGTAAGTTTAAAGCTCAGGTCGAGACCGG
GCCTTTGTCCGGCGCTCCCTTGGAGCCTACCTAGACTCAGCCGGCTCTCCACGCTTTGCCTGACCCTGCT
TGCTCAACTCTACGTCTTTGTTTCGTTTTCTGTTCTGCGCCGTTACAGATCCAAGCTGTGACCGGCGCCT
ACCTGAGATCACCGGCGAAGGAGGGCCACCATGTACAGGATGCAACTCCTGTCTTGCATTGCACTAAGTC
TTGCACTTGTCACGAATTCGTACCCATACGATGTTCCAGATTACGCTGGATCCAAAATTGAAGAAGGCAA
ACTGGTGATTTGGATTAACGGCGATAAAGGCTATAACGGCCTGGCGGAAGTGGGCAAAAAATTTGAAAAA
GATACCGGCATTAAAGTGACCGTGGAACATCCGGATAAACTGGAAGAAAAATTTCCGCAGGTGGCGGCGA
CCGGCGATGGCCCGGATATTATTTTTTGGGCGCATGATCGCTTTGGCGGCTATGCGCAGAGCGGCCTGCT
GGCGGAAATTACCCCGGATAAAGCGTTTCAGGATAAACTGTATCCGTTTACCTGGGATGCGGTGCGCTAT
AACGGCAAACTGATTGCGTATCCGATTGCGGTGGAAGCGCTGAGCCTGATTTATAACAAAGATCTGCTGC
CGAACCCGCCGAAAACCTGGGAAGAAATTCCGGCGCTGGATAAAGAACTGAAAGCGAAAGGCAAAAGCGC
GCTGATGTTTAACCTGCAGGAACCGTATTTTACCTGGCCGCTGATTGCGGCGGATGGCGGCTATGCGTTT
AAATATGAAAACGGCAAATATGATATTAAAGATGTGGGCGTGGATAACGCGGGCGCGAAAGCGGGCCTGA
CCTTTCTGGTGGATCTGATTAAAAACAAACATATGAACGCGGATACCGATTATAGCATTGCGGAAGCGGC
GTTTAACAAAGGCGAAACCGCGATGACCATTAACGGCCCGTGGGCGTGGAGCAACATTGATACCAGCAAA
GTGAACTATGGCGTGACCGTGCTGCCGACCTTTAAAGGCCAGCCGAGCAAACCGTTTGTGGGCGTGCTGA
GCGCGGGCATTAACGCGGCGAGCCCGAACAAAGAACTGGCGAAAGAATTTCTGGAAAACTATCTGCTGAC
CGATGAAGGCCTGGAAGCGGTGAACAAAGATAAACCGCTGGGCGCGGTGGCGCTGAAAAGCTATGAAGAA
GAACTGGCGAAAGATCCGCGCATTGCGGCGACCATGGAAAACGCGCAGAAAGGCGAAATTATGCCGAACA
TTCCGCAGATGAGCGCGTTTTGGTATGCGGTGCGCACCGCGGTGATTAACGCGGCGAGCGGCCGCCAGAC
CGTGGATGAAGCGCTGAAAGATGCGCAGACCAACGAGAACCTTTACTTCCAATCCAACTACGCCGTCCTC
ATGGATCTGACCGGGTCCGAGCTGTACACTCAAGCGGCTTCTCTGCTTCACCCCGTTGTGTACACCACTG
CTATTATCCTGTTGCTGTGCTTGCTGGCTGTTATCGTTAGCTACATTTATCATCACAGCCTCATCCGTAT
CTCTCTTAAGTCATGGCATATGCTGGTTAATCTGTGTTTCCACATCTTTCTGACCTGCGTTGTGTTCGTT
GGGGGCATTACACAGACCAGGAACGCTTCTATCTGCCAGGCGGTTGGCATTATCCTCCATTACTCCACCC
TGGCTACTGTGCTCTGGGTAGGGGTCACCGCCCGCAATATCTACAAGCAGGTCACAAAGAAAGCTAAGCG
CTGCCAGGATCCGGATGAACCCCCTCCCCCTCCCCGTCCAATGTTGCGTTTTTACCTGATCGGGGGCGGT
ATCCCTATTATCGTGTGCGGCATCACCGCAGCCGCTAACATCAAGAATTACGGCTCCCGCCCGAACGCCC
CATACTGCTGGATGGCGTGGGAACCCTCCCTTGGCGCTTTCTATGGGCCAGCTTCTTTCATCACATTCGT
CAACTGTATGTACTTTCTGTCCATTTTCATTCAGTTGAAAAGACACCCCGAGCGTAAGTACGAGCTCAAG
GAGCCGACAGAAGAGCAACAGCGCCTGGCAGCCAACGAGAACGGAGAAATTAACCACCAGGACAGCATGA
GTCTCTCCCTGATCAGCACATCTGCCCTCGAGAACGAACACACCTTCCACTCTCAGCTGTTGGGCGCCAG
CTTGACCCTGCTCCTGTACGTGGCGCTGTGGATGTTCGGCGCTCTGGCCGTCTCCCTGTACTATCCACTG
GACCTGGTGTTCTCATTTGTGTTTGGTGCCACCTCCCTGAGTTTCAGCGCTTTTTTCGTCGTGCATCACT
GTGTGAACCGCGAAGACGTTCGTTTGGCTTGGATCATGACCTGTTGCCCGGGCAGGTCTAGCTATTCCGT
GCAGGTGAATGTCCAGCCCCCTAACTCTAACGGTACCAACGGGGAGGCGCCCAAGTGTCCGAACTCTTCC
GCTGAGTCTAGTTGCACTAACAAATCTGCTTCTAGCTTCAAAAACTCATCTCAGGGGTGCAAGTTGACAA
ATCTTCAGGCCGCGGCTGCCCAGTGCCATGCAAACTCTCTGCCTTTGAACAGCACCCCACAGCTGGACAA
CTCCCTGACTGAGCACTCCATGGACAACGACATTAAAATGCACGTGGCTCCATTGGAGGTGCAATTCCGC
ACTAATGTACACTCTTCCAGGCATCACAAGAACCGGAGCAAAGGCCATAGAGCGTCTCGCCTGACTGTGC
TCCGCGAGTATGCCTACGATGTGCCGACTAGTGTCGAGGGTTCCGTACAAAATGGCCTGCCCAAGAGTCG
CCTCGGTAATAACGAGGGGCACAGCAGGTCTCGTCGGGCCTACCTCGCATACCGTGAGCGTCAGTACAAT
CCCCCTCAACAGGACTCCTCTGATGCCTGTAGTACCCTGCCAAAGTCTAGCAGAAACTTCGAAAAGCCAG
TCAGCACAACCAGCAAAAAGGACGCCCTTCGGAAGCCTGCTGTGGTTGAACTCGAGAACCAACAGAAAAG
TTACGGTCTTAACCTCGCGATCCAAAACGGTCCAATCAAGTCCAACGGACAGGAGGGGCCCTTGCTGGGC
ACAGACAGCACAGGCAACGTTCGGACCGGTTTGTGGAAGCACGAAACCACCGTCGGTTCTGACTACAAAG
ACGATGACGACAAGTGAAGATCTGACAAAACTCACACATGCCCACCGTGCCCAGCACCTGAACTCCTGGG
GGGACCGTCAGTCTTCCTCTTCCCCCCAAAACCCAAGGACACCCTCATGATCTCCCGGACCCCTGAGGTC
ACATGCGTGGTGGTGGACGTGAGCCACGAAGACCCTGAGGTCAAGTTCAACTGGTACGTGGACGGCGTGG
AGGTGCATAATGCCAAGACAAAGCCGCGGGAGGAGCAGTACAACAGCACGTACCGTGTGGTCAGCGTCCT
CACCGTCCTGCACCAGGACTGGCTGAATGGCAAGGAGTACAAGTGCAAGGTCTCCAACAAAGCCCTCCCA
GCCCCCATCGAGAAAACCATCTCCAAAGCCAAAGGGCAGCCCCGAGAACCACAGGTGTACACCCTGCCCC
CATCCCGGGAGGAGATGACCAAGAACCAGGTCAGCCTGACCTGCCTGGTCAAAGGCTTCTATCCCAGCGA
CATCGCCGTGGAGTGGGAGAGCAATGGGCAGCCGGAGAACAACTACAAGACCACGCCTCCCGTGCTGGAC
TCCGACGGCTCCTTCTTCCTCTACAGCAAGCTCACCGTGGACAAGAGCAGGTGGCAGCAGGGGAACGTCT
TCTCATGCTCCGTGATGCACGAGGCTCTGCACAACCACTACACGCAGAAGAGCCTCTCCCTGTCTCCGGG
TAAATGAGTGCTAGCTGGCCAGACATGATAAGATACATTGATGAGTTTGGACAAACCACAACTAGAATGC
AGTGAAAAAAATGCTTTATTTGTGAAATTTGTGATGCTATTGCTTTATTTGTAACCATTATAAGCTGCAA
TAAACAAGTTAACAACAACAATTGCATTCATTTTATGTTTCAGGTTCAGGGGGAGGTGTGGGAGGTTTTT
TAAAGCAAGTAAAACCTCTACAAATGTGGTATGGAATTAATTCTAAAATACAGCATAGCAAAACTTTAAC
CTCCAAATCAAGCCTCTACTTGAATCCTTTTCTGAGGGATGAATAAGGCATAGGCATCAGGGGCTGTTGC
CAATGTGCATTAGCTGTTTGCAGCCTCACCTTCTTTCATGGAGTTTAAGATATAGTGTATTTTCCCAAGG
TTTGAACTAGCTCTTCATTTCTTTATGTTTTAAATGCACTGACCTCCCACATTCCCTTTTTAGTAAAATA
TTCAGAAATAATTTAAATACATCATTGCAATGAAAATAAATGTTTTTTATTAGGCAGAATCCAGATGCTC
AAGGCCCTTCATAATATCCCCCAGTTTAGTAGTTGGACTTAGGGAACAAAGGAACCTTTAATAGAAATTG
GACAGCAAGAAAGCGAGCTTCTAGCTTATCCTCAGTCCTGCTCCTCTGCCACAAAGTGCACGCAGTTGCC
GGCCGGGTCGCGCAGGGCGAACTCCCGCCCCCACGGCTGCTCGCCGATCTCGGTCATGGCCGGCCCGGAG
GCGTCCCGGAAGTTCGTGGACACGACCTCCGACCACTCGGCGTACAGCTCGTCCAGGCCGCGCACCCACA
CCCAGGCCAGGGTGTTGTCCGGCACCACCTGGTCCTGGACCGCGCTGATGAACAGGGTCACGTCGTCCCG
GACCACACCGGCGAAGTCGTCCTCCACGAAGTCCCGGGAGAACCCGAGCCGGTCGGTCCAGAACTCGACC
GCTCCGGCGACGTCGCGCGCGGTGAGCACCGGAACGGCACTGGTCAACTTGGCCATGATGGCTCCTCCTG
TCAGGAGAGGAAAGAGAAGAAGGTTAGTACAATTGCTATAGTGAGTTGTATTATACTATGCAGATATACT
ATGCCAATGATTAATTGTCAAACTAGGGCTGCAGGGTTCATAGTGCCACTTTTCCTGCACTGCCCCATCT
CCTGCCCACCCTTTCCCAGGCATAGACAGTCAGTGACTTACCAAACTCACAGGAGGGAGAAGGCAGAAGC
TTGAGACAGACCCGCGGGACCGCCGAACTGCGAGGGGACGTGGCTAGGGCGGCTTCTTTTATGGTGCGCC
GGCCCTCGGAGGCAGGGCGCTCGGGGAGGCCTAGCGGCCAATCTGCGGTGGCAGGAGGCGGGGCCGAAGG
CCGTGCCTGACCAATCCGGAGCACATAGGAGTCTCAGCCCCCCGCCCCAAAGCAAGGGGAAGTCACGCGC
CTGTAGCGCCAGCGTGTTGTGAAATGGGGGCTTGGGGGGGTTGGGGCCCTGACTAGTCAAAACAAACTCC
CATTGACGTCAATGGGGTGGAGACTTGGAAATCCCCGTGAGTCAAACCGCTATCCACGCCCATTGATGTA
CTGCCAAAACCGCATCATCATGGTAATAGCGATGACTAATACGTAGATGTACTGCCAAGTAGGAAAGTCC
CATAAGGTCATGTACTGGGCATAATGCCAGGCGGGCCATTTACCGTCATTGACGTCAATAGGGGGCGTAC
TTGGCATATGATACACTTGATGTACTGCCAAGTGGGCAGTTTACCGTAAATACTCCACCCATTGACGTCA
ATGGAAAGTCCCTATTGGCGTTACTATGGGAACATACGTCATTATTGACGTCAATGGGCGGGGGTCGTTG
GGCGGTCAGCCAGGCGGGCCATTTACCGTAAGTTATGTAACGCCTGCAGGTTAATTAAGAACATGTGAGC
AAAAGGCCAGCAAAAGGCCAGGAACCGTAAAAAGGCCGCGTTGCTGGCGTTTTTCCATAGGCTCCGCCCC
CCTGACGAGCATCACAAAAATCGACGCTCAAGTCAGAGGTGGCGAAACCCGACAGGACTATAAAGATACC
AGGCGTTTCCCCCTGGAAGCTCCCTCGTGCGCTCTCCTGTTCCGACCCTGCCGCTTACCGGATACCTGTC
CGCCTTTCTCCCTTCGGGAAGCGTGGCGCTTTCTCATAGCTCACGCTGTAGGTATCTCAGTTCGGTGTAG
GTCGTTCGCTCCAAGCTGGGCTGTGTGCACGAACCCCCCGTTCAGCCCGACCGCTGCGCCTTATCCGGTA
ACTATCGTCTTGAGTCCAACCCGGTAAGACACGACTTATCGCCACTGGCAGCAGCCACTGGTAACAGGAT
TAGCAGAGCGAGGTATGTAGGCGGTGCTACAGAGTTCTTGAAGTGGTGGCCTAACTACGGCTACACTAGA
AGAACAGTATTTGGTATCTGCGCTCTGCTGAAGCCAGTTACCTTCGGAAAAAGAGTTGGTAGCTCTTGAT
CCGGCAAACAAACCACCGCTGGTAGCGGTGGTTTTTTTGTTTGCAAGCAGCAGATTACGCGCAGAAAAAA
AGGATCTCAAGAAGATCCTTTGATCTTTTCTACGGGGTCTGACGCTCAGTGGAACGAAAACTCACGTTAA
GGGATTTTGGTCATGGCTAGTTAATTAACATTTAAATCAGCGGCCGCAATAAAATATCTTTATTTTCATT
ACATCTGTGTGTTGGTTTTTTGTGTGAATCGTAACTAACATACGCTCTCCATCAAAACAAAACGAAACAA
AACAAACTAGCAAAATAGGCTGTCCCCAGTGCAAGTGCAGGTGCCA
